>Addgene plasmid #109180 | pGS-BacA-23012 | addgene full sequence | sequence record 232912 | Addgene NGS Result
ACCGGTTGACTTGGGTCAACTGTCAGACCAAGTTTACTCATATATACTTTAGATTGATTTAAAACTTCAT
TTTTAATTTAAAAGGATCTAGGTGAAGATCCTTTTTGATAATCTCATGACCAAAATCCCTTAACGTGAGT
TTTCGTTCCACTGAGCGTCAGACCCCGTAGAAAAGATCAAAGGATCTTCTTGAGATCCTTTTTTTCTGCG
CGTAATCTGCTGCTTGCAAACAAAAAAACCACCGCTACCAGCGGTGGTTTGTTTGCCGGATCAAGAGCTA
CCAACTCTTTTTCCGAAGGTAACTGGCTTCAGCAGAGCGCAGATACCAAATACTGTTCTTCTAGTGTAGC
CGTAGTTAGGCCACCACTTCAAGAACTCTGTAGCACCGCCTACATACCTCGCTCTGCTAATCCTGTTACC
AGTGGCTGCTGCCAGTGGCGATAAGTCGTGTCTTACCGGGTTGGACTCAAGACGATAGTTACCGGATAAG
GCGCAGCGGTCGGGCTGAACGGGGGGTTCGTGCACACAGCCCAGCTTGGAGCGAACGACCTACACCGAAC
TGAGATACCTACAGCGTGAGCTATGAGAAAGCGCCACGCTTCCCGAAGGGAGAAAGGCGGACAGGTATCC
GGTAAGCGGCAGGGTCGGAACAGGAGAGCGCACGAGGGAGCTTCCAGGGGGAAACGCCTGGTATCTTTAT
AGTCCTGTCGGGTTTCGCCACCTCTGACTTGAGCGTCGATTTTTGTGATGCTCGTCAGGGGGGCGGAGCC
TATGGAAAAACGCCAGCAACGCGGCCTTTTTACGGTTCCTGGCCTTTTGCTGGCCTTTTGCTCACATGTT
CTTTCCTGCGTTATCCCCTGATTGACTTGGGTCGCTCTTCCTGTGGATGCGCAGATGCCCTGCGTAAGCG
GGTGTGGGCGGACAATAAAGTCTTAAACTGAACAAAATAGATCTAAACTATGACAATAAAGTCTTAAACT
AGACAGAATAGTTGTAAACTGAAATCAGTCCAGTTATGCTGTGAAAAAGCATACTGGACTTTTGTTATGG
CTAAAGCAAACTCTTCATTTTCTGAAGTGCAAATTGCCCGTCGTATTAAAGAGGGGCGTGGCCAAGGGCA
TGTAAAGACTATATTCGCGGCGTTGTGACAATTTACCGAACAACTCCGCGGCCGGGAAGCCGATCTCGGC
TTGAACGAATTGTTAGGTGGCGGTACTTGGGTCGATATCAAAGTGCATCACTTCTTCCCGTATGCCCAAC
TTTGTATAGAGAGCCACTGCGGGATCGTCACCGTAATCTGCTTGCACGTAGATCACATAAGCACCAAGCG
CGTTGGCCTCATGCTTGAGGAGATTGATGAGCGCGGTGGCAATGCCCTGCCTCCGGTGCTCGCCGGAGAC
TGCGAGATCATAGATATAGATCTCACTACGCGGCTGCTCAAACTTGGGCAGAACGTAAGCCGCGAGAGCG
CCAACAACCGCTTCTTGGTCGAAGGCAGCAAGCGCGATGAATGTCTTACTACGGAGCAAGTTCCCGAGGT
AATCGGAGTCCGGCTGATGTTGGGAGTAGGTGGCTACGTCTCCGAACTCACGACCGAAAAGATCAAGAGC
AGCCCGCATGGATTTGACTTGGTCAGGGCCGAGCCTACATGTGCGAATGATGCCCATACTTGAGCCACCT
AACTTTGTTTTAGGGCGACTGCCCTGCTGCGTAACATCGTTGCTGCTGCGTAACATCGTTGCTGCTCCAT
AACATCAAACATCGACCCACGGCGTAACGCGCTTGCTGCTTGGATGCCCGAGGCATAGACTGTACAAAAA
AACAGTCATAACAAGCCATGAAAACCGCCACTGCGCCGTTACCACCGCTGCGTTCGGTCAAGGTTCTGGA
CCAGTTGCGTGAGCGCATACGCTACTTGCATTACAGTTTACGAACCGAACAGGCTTATGTCAACTGGGTT
CGTGCCTTCATCCGTTTCCACGGTGTGCGTCACCCGGCAACCTTGGGCAGCAGCGAAGTCGCCATAACTT
CGTATAGCATACATTATACGAAGTTATCTGTAACTATAACGGTCCTAAGGTAGCGAGTTTAAACGTACCC
GTAGTGGCTATGGCAGGGCTTGCCGCCCCGACGTTGGCTGCGAGCCCTGGGCCTTCACCCGAACTTGGGG
GTTGGGGTGGGGAAAAGGAAGAAACGCGGGCGTATTGGTCCCAATGGGGTCTCGGTGGGGTATCGACAGA
GTGCCAGCCCTGGGACCGAACCCCGCGTTTATGAACAAACGACCCAACACCCGTGCGTTTTATTCTGTCT
TTTTATTGCCGTCATAGCGCGGGTTCCTTCCGGTATTGTCTCCTTCCGTGTTTCAGTTAGCCTCCCCCAT
CTCCCGGTACCGCATGCTATGCATCAGCTGCTAGCACCATGGCTCGAGATCCCGGGTTGTATTCAATAAT
TACTTCTTGGCAGATTTCAGTAGTTGCAGTTGATTTACTTGGTTGCTGGTTACTTTTAATTGATTCACTT
TAACTTGCACTTTACTGCAGATTGTTTAGCTTGTTCAGCTGCGCTTGTTTATTTGCTTAGCTTTCGCTTA
GCGACGTGTTCACTTTGCTTGTTTGAATTGAATTGTCGCTCCGTAGACGAAGCGCCTCTATTTATACTCC
GGCGCCAACTAATTGGAACCAGATAAGTGAAATCTAGTTCCAAACTATTTTGTCATTTTTAATTTTCGTA
TTAGCTTACGACGCTACACCCAGTTCCCATCTATTTTGTCACTCTTCCCTAAATAATCCTTAAAAACTCC
ATTTCCACCCCTCCCAGTTCCCAACTATTTTGTCCGCCCACA
Features (pLannotate 1.2.2; 8 found; start..end, strand, type, name):
    190..778     +  rep_origin     ori: high-copy-number ColE1/pMB1/pBR322/pUC origin of replication
    913..1136    -  mobile_element Tn7R: mini-Tn7 element (right end of the Tn7 transposon) Tn7
   1203..1736    -  CDS            GmR: gentamycin acetyltransferase; aacC1; confers resistance to gentamycin
   1925..1953    -  promoter       Pc promoter: intI1 (promoter lies within the coding sequence); class 1 integron promoter
   2024..2057    +  protein_bind   loxP: Cre-mediated recombination occurs in the 8-bp core sequence (GCATACAT). Cre recombinase
   2273..2321    -  polyA_signal   HSV TK poly(A) signal: herpes simplex virus thymidine kinase polyadenylation signal (Cole and Stacy, 1985)
   2437..2662    -  promoter       hsp70 promoter (fragment): Drosophila melanogaster hsp70Bb promoter
   2677..2842    -  mobile_element Tn7L: mini-Tn7 element (left end of the Tn7 transposon) Tn7
