[The description below was written by a language model from this plasmid's Addgene catalogue record and pLannotate feature annotations shown in this document.]
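Description:
pGS-BacA-23012 is an empty insect-expression backbone derived from pACEBac2, designed for producing recombinant proteins in baculovirus/insect cell systems under a minimal HSP70 promoter instead of a strong viral late promoter. The sequenced plasmid is compact (about 2.8 kb). It replicates in E. coli from a high-copy ColE1/pUC-type origin and is selected with gentamicin, through the aacC1 gentamicin acetyltransferase gene driven by a class 1 integron Pc promoter.

The expression cassette consists of a fragment of the Drosophila melanogaster hsp70Bb promoter followed, on the same strand, by the herpes simplex virus thymidine kinase polyadenylation signal. The gap between them is where a gene of interest would be placed. No insert is present, and the record does not state the cloning method or annotate a cloning site. This cassette, together with the gentamicin marker and a single loxP site, lies between the Tn7L and Tn7R ends of a mini-Tn7 element, while the bacterial origin lies outside that segment. The Tn7 ends allow transposition of the flanked region into a baculoviral bacmid carrying a Tn7 attachment site, which is the standard route to recombinant baculovirus. In this vector family the loxP site is generally used for Cre-mediated fusion with other loxP-bearing plasmids to assemble multi-gene constructs.

According to the record, the plasmid belongs to a toolbox for modulating expression strength in the baculovirus/insect cell system. The minimal HSP70 promoter provides one alternative expression level, which is useful when the output of conventional baculoviral promoters is unsuitable for a target protein.
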