Addgene plasmid #109180: pGS-BacA-23012
Purpose: (Empty Backbone) Plasmid for expression of proteins under the control of a minimal HSP70 promoter in baculovirus/insect cell systems
Depositing lab: Monika Golas. Depositing organization: Aarhus University. Publication: Modulating the Expression Strength of the Baculovirus/Insect Cell Expression System: A Toolbox Applied to the Human Tumor Suppressor SMARCB1/SNF5. Golas MM, Jayaprakash S, Le LTM, Zhao Z, Heras Huertas V, Jensen IS, Yuan J, Sander B. Mol Biotechnol. 2018 Nov;60(11):820-832. doi: 10.1007/s12033-018-0107-2. PubMed 30178299.
Backbone
  Vector backbone: pACEBac2
  Backbone manufacturer: Geneva Biotech
  Vector type: Insect Expression
  Promoter: minimal HSP70 promoter
Growth in bacteria
  Bacterial resistance: Gentamicin, 10 μg/mL
  Growth temperature: 37°C
  Growth strain: DH5alpha
  Copy number: Unknown
Gene/Insert
  Cloning method: Unknown
  Sequencing primers: 5′ Hsp70; 3′ HSV_rev
Terms and licenses: Academic/Nonprofit Terms; Industry Terms: Not Available to Industry
How to cite: pGS-BacA-23012 was a gift from Monika Golas (Addgene plasmid # 109180 ; http://n2t.net/addgene:109180 ; RRID:Addgene_109180)
